Addgene plasmid #71025: pFOSGE_COF4G02
Purpose: Gateway entry clone
Depositing lab: Alexander Stark. Depositing organization: Research Institute of Molecular Pathology (IMP). Publication: Transcriptional regulators form diverse groups with context-dependent regulatory functions. Stampfel G, Kazmar T, Frank O, Wienerroither S, Reiter F, Stark A. Nature. 2015 Nov 9. doi: 10.1038/nature15545. PubMed 26550828.
Backbone
  Vector backbone: pDONR221
  Backbone manufacturer: Invitrogen
  Backbone size w/o insert (bp): 4762
  Vector type: Gateway entry vector
Growth in bacteria
  Bacterial resistance: Kanamycin, 50 μg/mL
  Growth temperature: 37°C
  Growth strain: DH5alpha
  Copy number: High Copy
Gene/Insert
  Gene/Insert name: CG3711 (alt names: FBgn0040344; CG3711, FBtr0070191)
  Species: D. melanogaster (fly)
  Insert size (bp): 2925
  Cloning method: Gateway Cloning
  Sequencing primers: 5′ M13-F20; 3′ M13R
Terms and licenses: Academic/Nonprofit Terms; Industry Terms: Not Available to Industry
How to cite: pFOSGE_COF4G02 was a gift from Alexander Stark (Addgene plasmid # 71025 ; http://n2t.net/addgene:71025 ; RRID:Addgene_71025)
