[The description below was written by a language model from this plasmid's Addgene catalogue record.]
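Description:
pFOSGE_COF4G02 is a Gateway entry clone built on the commercial pDONR221 donor vector and carrying the Drosophila melanogaster gene CG3711 (FlyBase gene FBgn0040344, transcript FBtr0070191) as an insert of about 2.9 kb. It is maintained in standard E. coli cloning strains as a high-copy plasmid under kanamycin selection. The insert was introduced by Gateway cloning. In a pDONR221-derived entry clone this normally means that a BP recombination has replaced the donor vector's counter-selectable cassette with the gene of interest, leaving it flanked by attL recombination sites. The listed backbone size of roughly 4.8 kb refers to the empty donor vector, so it includes that displaced cassette. M13 forward and reverse primer sites flank the cloning region and are the recorded sequencing entry points for verifying the insert.

As an entry clone, the plasmid is a shuttle intermediate rather than an expression construct. The record lists no promoter, tag or reporter, and pDONR221 is not designed to drive expression of the insert in flies or cultured cells. Its purpose is to donate the CG3711 sequence through LR recombination into any compatible destination vector, which then supplies the promoter, fusion partners and host-specific elements. The associated publication concerns the context-dependent regulatory functions of transcriptional regulators, suggesting that the clone belongs to a collection of Drosophila factor clones for functional testing. The record does not state whether the insert includes a stop codon, and no feature table was provided to confirm the exact insert boundaries.
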