>Addgene plasmid #71025 | pFOSGE_COF4G02 | depositor partial sequence | sequence record 126967 | insert
ATGCTAAAGTCGATCAGCGGAGGCGTTGGCGTGGCATCCACGGAACGAGGTGGTGGCGGAGGAGGCTGCG
GAGGAGGTGGAGCAGGAGGAAGCGCCTCTGGGAGCAGGAGTACCAGCGGAAGCGGGCGCGCTAGCTGTGG
GCTGGGCTCCAGTTCGATTTCCAGTGGATTGAGTGCGGTGTGCGGATTTGTGACCGGAGCTAGTGGCGGA
GGTGGATTTGAGCGGGATCGCGACAGGGACAGAGGATTAGCCAACATCAGCGGTGGCAGCACTCCTGCCG
GGATCCTTTATTGCCCCGCTTGTATGGCAGCTGCCAATCAGCAGAGTCCCAGCCAGAATTCGAGTCCGCA
CCACGAGAGTTTCTTCTTGCGCAGCTCCTTCAAGTCGAGCAAACGGAACAAGGCCAGGAAAAGCGCCTCC
ACCGCCGGCTGCTTAGACGCCCAGCACATACGGGCGAATCTCCGAATGTCCATGTCCAGTTCAATGAGAA
GCTCTAGAGGGAATGGCGGTGGTGGAGCGGCCTCCTCCTCGCATCCTCCGGGCAGCAGCTGCAGCAGCGG
ACCAGGAGGATCGGGATGTAGTATGGCATATGACGCGGCAAGCAATGCCAGCAGTGGAAGTGGCAGTGGA
AGCGGAAAGGCCACTTCCCCGGGTAGCTACAGCTGCAATGCCCTGAACGTGGACTTCACCTCCTACACGG
CCACGCATCAGTGGACCAGGATGCTCGAATGCGCCGAGTTCGTGGGCGCCAAGCGAAGCAAGCACACAGT
GGTGGCCTACAAGGATGCGATGTTTGTATTCGGAGGTGACAACGGCAAGAACATGCTAAACGACCTGATT
CGCTTCGGCGTTAAGGACAAGTCATGGGGCCGCGCATGTGCAACAGGAACTCCGCCTGCTCCGCGATACC
ACCACTCGGCGGTGGTGGCCGGCAGCTCTATGTTCATCTTTGGGGGTTACACCGGCGACATTCACTCCAA
CTCAAACTTGACCAACAAGAACGATCTGTTCGAATACAAGTTCCAGAGCGCCATGTGGGTGGAATGGAAG
TTCTCCGGACGCCAGCCGGTTCCTCGATCCGCTCACGGAGCAGCCGTGTATGACAACAAAATGTGGATCT
ATGCGGGCTACGATGGCAATGCTCGGCTGAACGACATGTGGACGCTAAACCTCACCGGTGAAAATCAGTG
GGAGGAGGTGGATCAGCTGGGCGATCGTCCGCCCACGTGCTGCAATTTCCCCGTGGCAGTGGCCAGGGAC
GCCATGTACGTCTTTTCGGGGCAGAGTGGCTTGCAGATAACGAACTCGCTCTTTGAGTTCCACTTCAAGA
CGCGAACTTGGCGACGCATTTCCAATGAGCCCGTCTTGCGAGGCGCTACCTCAGCTCCGCCCTCGCGACG
ATATGGCCACACGATGGTGCATCACGATCGGTTCCTGTATGTCTTCGGGGGATCGGCGGACTCAACGCTG
CCCAACGATTTACACTGCTACGATCTAGACTCGCAGGTCTGGTCCGTCATCCAGCCTGAACAGAATTCGG
ATGTGCCTTCGGGTAGAGTGTTCCATGCCTCGGCAGTCATCTGCGATGCCATGTACATATTTGGCGGAAC
CGTGGACAATAGTGTGAGAAGGGGCGACACCTATCGCTTCCAGTTCTCGTCGTACCCGAAGTGCACGCTG
CGCGATGACTTCGGAAAATTCTTCCAGGACAAACAGTTCTGCGACATTCAGTTTATTGTCGGAGCGGAGG
AGATTCGCATACTAGCACACATCGCCTTTGTGGCGGCGCGCTCGAAGTATCTGAGGAACAAGATTTTGGC
AGCCCGGGAGGCACGCCAGCAGCAGATGGAGAAGGTCTACGGGGTGGGCCAGGTAGATGCACTGGCTCTG
AATGCGGGCGCGGGCGGGGACCGCGGACCCATGTTGGAGGTGCGACTGGCCAACGCCTCCCCCGAGGCCT
TTGAAATCATATTGAATTACATTTACACCGATCGAATTGACTTGAAGGACACTTACAGCAAGAACATCAT
CATTCTGATCACAGATATTTACCAACTTGCCGGTTTGTTTACCATGCCGCGGCTGGCCCACGGCTGTATC
CAGTATTTGGACTACAAGATTAACAAGCTTAACGTGCTGGAGGCGCTCTACAATGCGGATAAGAGCAATA
TTAAGATCATTAAGGATCACTGCATGCAGTTCATCATCAAGGAGGAGAACTTCACTGACGTGGTCATGTC
CAGTGAGTTTAGCGATTTGGACAAGCCTCTGCTGGTCGAGATCATCCGCAAGCGCCTGTATCCCAGCAAG
CTGGTGATAGATACCAGCTATGAAGGCAATATAGGAACCACTTTGGAGATCGATCTGTGTGCCTTTTTGG
AGTCCACTGGCAAAGATTTCTGCGACATTAGCCTGGTGCTAGAAGATCATGTGATACCAGCCCACAAATC
TGTGTTGTCATCGCGCTGCACCTACTTTCAGGGCATGTTCCGATCCTTTATGCCACCGGACAACACAGTC
AATATCCAAATTGGAGAGATTTCTCCCTCGCTTGAGGCGTTCCACTCCCTGCTGCGCTACATCTACTACG
GCGAGACGAAGATGCCGCCGCAGGATGCACTTTATCTCTTCCAGGCGCCGTGCTTCTATGGCCTTGCCAA
CAATCGGCTTCACGCATTCTGCAAATACTCTCTTGAGCACAACATTACGTTCGAGAACGTGCTGCAGACG
CTGGAGGCTTCAGACATCACAAAGATCTATGATATTAAGGAGTACGCTCTCAAGCTGATCGTCAAGGACT
TTGCGAAGGTCGCAAGGCTGCCGAAAATAGCCGGCTTGTCGCGCGAACTGTTGCTGGAGATCATACGCGC
TGTGGCCGATTCGCACGGCGAGTTTCTCACGCGGATCAATATCAATACAGATATC
