>Addgene plasmid #71025 | pFOSGE_COF4G02 | addgene partial sequence | sequence record 131630 | M13-F20 5'-TGTAAAACGACGGCCAGT-3'
ATGATTTTATTTTGACTGATAGTGACCTGTTCGTTGCAACAAATTGATGAGCAATGCTTTTTTATAATGC
CAACTTTGTACAAAAAAGCAGGCTTCATGCTAAAGTCGATCAGCGGAGGCGTTGGCGTGGCATCCACGGA
ACGAGGTGGTGGCGGAGGAGGCTGCGGAGGAGGTGGAGCAGGAGGAAGCGCCTCTGGGAGCAGGAGTACC
AGCGGAAGCGGGCGCGCTAGCTGTGGGCTGGGCTCCAGTTCGATTTCCAGTGGATTGAGTGCGGTGTGCG
GATTTGTGACCGGAGCTAGTGGCGGAGGTGGATTTGAGCGGGATCGCGACAGGGACAGAGGATTAGCCAA
CATCAGCGGTGGCAGCACTCCTGCCGGGATCCTTTATTGCCCCGCTTGTATGGCAGCTGCCAATCAGCAG
AGTCCCAGCCAGAATTCGAGTCCGCACCACGAGAGTTTCTTCTTGCGCAGCTCCTTCAAGTCGAGCAAAC
GGAACAAGGCCAGGAAAAGCGCCTCCACCGCCGGCTGCTTAGACGCCCAGCACATACGGGCGAATCTCCG
AATGTCCATGTCCAGTTCAATGAGAAGCTCTAGAGGGAATGGCGGTGGTGGAGCGGCCTCCTCCTCGCAT
CCTCCGGGCAGCAGCTGCAGCAGCGGACCAGGAGGATCGGGATGTAGTATGGCATATGACGCGGCAAGCA
ATGCCAGCAGTGGAAGTGGCAGTGGAAGCGGAAAGGCCACTTCCCCGGGTAGCTACAGCTGCAATGCCCT
GAACGTGGACTTCACCTCCTACACGGCCACGCATCAGTGGACCAGGATGCTCGAATGCGCCGAGTTCGTG
GGCGCCAAGCGAAGCAAGCACACAGTGGTGGCCTACAAGGATGCGATGTTTGTATTCGGAGGTGACAACG
GCAAGAACATGCTAAACGACCTGATTCGCTTCGGCGTTAAGGACAAGTCATGGGGCCGCGCATGTGCAAC
AGGAACTCCGCCTGCTCCGCGATACCACCACTCGGCGGTGGTGGCCGGCAGCTCTATGTTCATCTTTGGG
GGTTACACCGGCGACATTCACTCCAACTCAAACTTGACCAACAAGAACGATCTGTTCGAATACAAGTTCC
AGA
