>Addgene plasmid #71025 | pFOSGE_COF4G02 | addgene partial sequence | sequence record 131631 | M13-Rev 5'-CAGGAAACAGCTATGACC-3'
TCAGCTGGATGGCAAATAATGATTTTATTTTGACTGATAGTGACCTGTTCGTTGCAACAAATTGATAAGC
AATGCTTTCTTATAATGCCAACTTTGTACAAGAAAGCTGGGTCGATATCTGTATTGATATTGATCCGCGT
GAGAAACTCGCCGTGCGAATCGGCCACAGCGCGTATGATCTCCAGCAACAGTTCGCGCGACAAGCCGGCT
ATTTTCGGCAGCCTTGCGACCTTCGCAAAGTCCTTGACGATCAGCTTGAGAGCGTACTCCTTAATATCAT
AGATCTTTGTGATGTCTGAAGCCTCCAGCGTCTGCAGCACGTTCTCGAACGTAATGTTGTGCTCAAGAGA
GTATTTGCAGAATGCGTGAAGCCGATTGTTGGCAAGGCCATAGAAGCACGGCGCCTGGAAGAGATAAAGT
GCATCCTGCGGCGGCATCTTCGTCTCGCCGTAGTAGATGTAGCGCAGCAGGGAGTGGAACGCCTCAAGCG
AGGGAGAAATCTCTCCAATTTGGATATTGACTGTGTTGTCCGGTGGCATAAAGGATCGGAACATGCCCTG
AAAGTAGGTGCAGCGCGATGACAACACAGATTTGTGGGCTGGTATCACATGATCTTCTAGCACCAGGCTA
ATGTCGCAGAAATCTTTGCCAGTGGACTCCAAAAAGGCACACAGATCGATCTCCAAAGTGGTTCCTATAT
TGCCTTCATAGCTGGTATCTATCACCAGCTTGCTGGGATACAGGCGCTTGCGGATGATCTCGACCAGCAG
AGGCTTGTCCAAATCGCTAAACTCACTGGACATGACCACGTCAGTGAAGTTCTCCTCCTTGATGATGAAC
TGCATGCAGTGATCCTTAATGATCTTAATATTGCTCTTATCCGCATTGTAGAGCGCCTCCAGCACGTTAA
GCTTGTTAATCTTGTAGTCCAAATACTGGATACAGCCGTGGGCCAGCCGCGGCATGGTAAACAAACCGGC
AAGTTGGTAAATATCTGTGATCAGAATGATGATGTTCTTGCTGTAAGTGTCCTTCAAGTCAATTCGATCG
GTGTAAATGTAATTCAATATGATTTCAAAGGCCTCGGGGGAGGCGTTGGCCAGTCGCA
